>Addgene plasmid #103640 | LSB-hsa-miR-548o-5p | depositor full sequence | sequence record 196328 | Full Sequence
AATTGAGGGGATAACGCAGGAAAGAACATGTGAGCAAAAGGCCAGCAAAAGGCCAGGAACCGTAAAAAGG
CCGCGTTGCTGGCGTTTTTCCATAGGCTCCGCCCCCCTGACGAGCATCACAAAAATCGACGCTCAAGTCA
GAGGTGGCGAAACCCGACAGGACTATAAAGATACCAGGCGTTTCCCCCTGGAAGCTCCCTCGTGCGCTCT
CCTGTTCCGACCCTGCCGCTTACCGGATACCTGTCCGCCTTTCTCCCTTCGGGAAGCGTGGCGCTTTCTC
ATAGCTCACGCTGTAGGTATCTCAGTTCGGTGTAGGTCGTTCGCTCCAAGCTGGGCTGTGTGCACGAACC
CCCCGTTCAGCCCGACCGCTGCGCCTTATCCGGTAACTATCGTCTTGAGTCCAACCCGGTAAGACACGAC
TTATCGCCACTGGCAGCAGCCACTGGTAACAGGATTAGCAGAGCGAGGTATGTAGGCGGTGCTACAGAGT
TCTTGAAGTGGTGGCCTAACTACGGCTACACTAGAAGAACAGTATTTGGTATCTGCGCTCTGCTGAAGCC
AGTTACCTTCGGAAAAAGAGTTGGTAGCTCTTGATCCGGCAAACAAACCACCGCTGGTAGCGGTGGTTTT
TTTGTTTGCAAGCAGCAGATTACGCGCAGAAAAAAAGGATCTCAAGAAGATCCTTTGATCTTTTCTACGG
GGTCTGACGCTCAGTGGAACGAAAACTCACGTTAAGGGATTTTGGTCATGAGATTATCAAAAAGGATCTT
CACCTAGATCCTTTTAAATTAAAAATGAAGTTTTAAATCAATCTAAAGTATATATGAGTAAACTTGGTCT
GACAGTTACCAATGCTTAATCAGTGAGGCACCTATCTCAGCGATCTGTCTATTTCGTTCATCCATAGTTG
CCTGACTCCCCGTCGTGTAGATAACTACGATACGGGAGGGCTTACCATCTGGCCCCAGTGCTGCAATGAT
ACCGCGAGAACCACGCTCACCGGCTCCAGATTTATCAGCAATAAACCAGCCAGCCGGAAGGGCCGAGCGC
AGAAGTGGTCCTGCAACTTTATCCGCCTCCATCCAGTCTATTAATTGTTGCCGGGAAGCTAGAGTAAGTA
GTTCGCCAGTTAATAGTTTGCGCAACGTTGTTGCCATTGCTACAGGCATCGTGGTGTCACGCTCGTCGTT
TGGTATGGCTTCATTCAGCTCCGGTTCCCAACGATCAAGGCGAGTTACATGATCCCCCATGTTGTGCAAA
AAAGCGGTTAGCTCCTTCGGTCCTCCGATCGTTGTCAGAAGTAAGTTGGCCGCAGTGTTATCACTCATGG
TTATGGCAGCACTGCATAATTCTCTTACTGTCATGCCATCCGTAAGATGCTTTTCTGTGACTGGTGAGTA
CTCAACCAAGTCATTCTGAGAATAGTGTATGCGGCGACCGAGTTGCTCTTGCCCGGCGTCAATACGGGAT
AATACCGCGCCACATAGCAGAACTTTAAAAGTGCTCATCATTGGAAAACGTTCTTCGGGGCGAAAACTCT
CAAGGATCTTACCGCTGTTGAGATCCAGTTCGATGTAACCCACTCGTGCACCCAACTGATCTTCAGCATC
TTTTACTTTCACCAGCGTTTCTGGGTGAGCAAAAACAGGAAGGCAAAATGCCGCAAAAAAGGGAATAAGG
GCGACACGGAAATGTTGAATACTCATACTCTTCCTTTTTCAATATTATTGAAGCATTTATCAGGGTTATT
GTCTCATGAGCGGATACATATTTGAATGTAGCTCCGAATTTCTCGAGGGCTTGTCGACGACGGCGGTCTC
CGTCGTCAGGATCATGAATTCGACCCGCCTGCCACCATGACCGAGTACAAGCCCACGGTGCGCCTCGCCA
CCCGCGACGACGTCCCCCGGGCCGTACGCACCCTCGCCGCCGCGTTCGCCGACTACCCCGCCACGCGCCA
CACCGTCGACCCGGACCGCCACATCGAGCGGGTCACCGAGCTGCAAGAACTCTTCCTCACGCGCGTCGGG
CTCGACATCGGCAAGGTGTGGGTCGCGGACGACGGCGCCGCGGTGGCGGTCTGGACCACGCCGGAGAGCG
TCGAAGCGGGGGCGGTGTTCGCCGAGATCGGCCCGCGCATGGCCGAGTTGAGCGGTTCCCGGCTGGCCGC
GCAGCAACAGATGGAAGGCCTCCTGGCGCCGCACCGGCCCAAGGAGCCCGCGTGGTTCCTGGCCACCGTC
GGCGTCTCGCCCGACCACCAGGGCAAGGGTCTGGGCAGCGCCGTCGTGCTCCCCGGAGTGGAGGCGGCCG
AGCGCGCCGGGGTGCCCGCCTTCCTGGAGACATCCGCGCCCCGCAACCTCCCCTTCTACGAGCGGCTCGG
CTTCACCGTCACCGCCGACGTCGAGGTGCCCGAAGGACCGCGCACCTGGTGCATGACCCGCAAGCCCGGT
GCCTGATACGCGTGAATTCACTCCTCAGGTGCAGGCTGCCTATCAGAAGGTGGTGGCTGGTGTGGCCAAT
GCCCTGGCTCACAAATACCACTGAGATCTTTTTCCCTCTGCCAAAAATTATGGGGACATCATGAAGCCCC
TTGAGCATCTGACTTCTGGCTAATAAAGGAAATTTATTTTCATTGCAATAGTGTGTTGGAATTTTTTGTG
TCTCTCACTCGGAAGGACATATGGGAGGGCAAATCATTTAAAACATCAGAATGAGTATTTGGTTTAGAGT
TTGGCAACATATGCCCATATGCTGGCTGCCATGAACAAAGGTTGGCTATAAAGAGGTCATCAGTATATGA
AACAGCCCCCTGCTGTCCATTCCTTATTCCATAGAAAAGCCTTGACTTGAGGTTAGATTTTTTTTATATT
TTGTTTTGTGTTATTTTTTTCTTTAACATCCCTAAAATTTTCCTTACATGTTTTACTAGCCAGATTTTTC
CTCCTCTCCTGACTACTCCCAGTCATAGCTGTCCCTCTTCTCTTATGGAGATCCCTCGACCTGCAGCCCA
AGCTTGAATTCTCTAGAATTACCCTGTTATCCCTATGCTTGGTTTACCGAGCTCTTATTGGTTTTCAAAC
TTCATTGACTGTGCCCAACGCGCCTGGGAGCTCACGGGGACAGCCCCCCCCCAAAGCCCCCAGGGATGTA
ATTACGTCCCTCCCCCGCTAGGGGGCAGCAGCGAGCCGCCCGGGGCTCCGCTCCGGTCCGGCGCTCCCCC
CGCATCCCCGAGCCGGCAGCGTGCGGGGACAGCCCGGGCACGGGGAAGGTGGCACGGGATCGCTTTCCTC
TGAACGCTTCTCGCTGCTCTTTGAGCCTGCAGACACCTGGGGGGATACGGGGAAAAAGCTAGGCTGAAAG
ACCGGTTCTTAGAATGACACGCGCCTGGGAGCTCACGGGGACAGCCCCCCCCCAAAGCCCCCAGGGATGT
AATTACGTCCCTCCCCCGCTAGGGGGCAGCAGCGAGCCGCCCGGGGCTCCGCTCCGGTCCGGCGCTCCCC
CCGCATCCCCGAGCCGGCAGCGTGCGGGGACAGCCCGGGCACGGGGAAGGTGGCACGGGATCGCTTTCCT
CTGAACGCTTCTCGCTGCTCTTTGAGCCTGCAGACACCTGGGGGGATACGGGGAAAAAGCTAACTTCTGA
GACGACAACTTTGTATAGAAAAGTTGGCTCCGAATTCGCCCTTGACAGCAGAGATCCAGTTTGGTTAATT
AATTGGCTCCGGTGCCCGTCAGTGGGCAGAGCGCACATCGCCCACAGTCCCCGAGAAGTTGTGGGGAGGG
GTCGGCAATTGAACCGGTGCCTAGAGAAGGTGGCGCGGGGTAAACTGGGAAAGTGATGTCGTGTACTGGC
TCCGCCTTTTTCCCGAGGGTGGGGGAGAACCGTATATAAGTGCAGTAGTCGCCGTGAACGTTCTTTTTCG
CAACGGGTTTGCCGCCAGAACACAGGTAAGTGCCGTGTGTGGTTCCCGCGGGCCTGGCCTCTTTACGGGT
TATGGCCCTTGCGTGCCTTGAATTACTTCCACCTGGCTGCAGTACGTGATTCTTGATCCCGAGCTTCGGG
TTGGAAGTGGGTGGGAGAGTTCGAGGCCTTGCGCTTAAGGAGCCCCTTCGCCTCGTGCTTGAGTTGAGGC
CTGGCCTGGGCGCTGGGGCCGCCGCGTGCGAATCTGGTGGCACCTTCGCGCCTGTCTCGCTGCTTTCGAT
AAGTCTCTAGCCATTTAAAATTTTTGATGACCTGCTGCGACGCTTTTTTTCTGGCAAGATAGTCTTGTAA
ATGCGGGCCAAGATCTGCACACTGGTATTTCGGTTTTTGGGGCCGCGGGCGGCGACGGGGCCCGTGCGTC
CCAGCGCACATGTTCGGCGAGGCGGGGCCTGCGAGCGCGGCCACCGAGAATCGGACGGGGGTAGTCTCAA
GCTGGCCGGCCTGCTCTGGTGCCTGGCCTCGCGCCGCCGTGTATCGCCCCGCCCTGGGCGGCAAGGCTGG
CCCGGTCGGCACCAGTTGCGTGAGCGGAAAGATGGCCGCTTCCCGGCCCTGCTGCAGGGAGCTCAAAATG
GAGGACGCGGCGCTCGGGAGAGCGGGCGGGTGAGTCACCCACACAAAGGAAAAGGGCCTTTCCGTCCTCA
GCCGTCGCTTCATGTGACTCCACGGAGTACCGGGCGCCGTCCAGGCACCTCGATTAGTTCTCGAGCTTTT
GGAGTACGTCGTCTTTAGGTTGGGGGGAGGGGTTTTATGCGATGGAGTTTCCCCACACTGAGTGGGTGGA
GACTGAAGTTAGGCCAGCTTGGCACTTGATGTAATTCTCCTTGGAATTTGCCCTTTTTGAGTTTGGATCT
TGGTTCATTCTCAAGCCTCAGACAGTGGTTCAAAGTTTTTTTCTTCCATTTCAGGTGTCGTGAGAAGGGC
GAATTCGACCCAAGTTTGTACAAAAAAGCAGGCTGGATCCAGGTGCCACCATGGTGAGCGAGCTGATTAA
GGAGAACATGCACATGAAGCTGTACATGGAGGGCACCGTGAACAACCACCACTTCAAGTGCACATCCGAG
GGCGAAGGCAAGCCCTACGAGGGCACCCAGACCATGAGAATCAAGGCGGTCGAGGGCGGCCCTCTCCCCT
TCGCCTTCGACATCCTGGCTACCAGCTTCATGTACGGCAGCAAAACCTTCATCAACCACACCCAGGGCAT
CCCCGACTTCTTTAAGCAGTCCTTCCCCGAGGGCTTCACATGGGAGAGAGTCACCACATACGAAGATGGG
GGCGTGCTGACCGCTACCCAGGACACCAGCCTCCAGGACGGCTGCCTCATCTACAACGTCAAGATCAGAG
GGGTGAACTTCCCATCCAACGGCCCTGTGATGCAGAAGAAAACACTCGGCTGGGAGGCCTCCACCGAGAC
ACTGTACCCCGCTGACGGCGGCCTGGAAGGCAGAGCCGACATGGCCCTGAAGCTCGTGGGCGGGGGCCAC
CTGATCTGCAACCTTAAGACCACATACAGATCCAAGAAACCCGCTAAGAACCTCAAGATGCCCGGCGTCT
ACTATGTGGACAGGAGACTGGAAAGAATCAAGGAGGCCGACAAAGAGACATACGTCGAGCAGCACGAGGT
GGCTGTGGCCAGATACTGCGACCTCCCTAGCAAACTGGGGCACAAACTTAATTGAGAATTCTACCACCCA
GCTTTCTTGTACAAAGTGGTACGTCTCAAGACCAGAGGTCTCTGCTTAGTTCCCGGGCAAAAACCGCAAT
TACTTTTGGCAAAAACCGCAATTACTTTTGGCAAAAACCGCAATTACTTTTGGCAAAAACCGCAATTACT
TTTCAACCAGAAGAGACCTGTGCTTCACTCCTCAGGTGCAGGCTGCCTATCAGAAGGTGGTGGCTGGTGT
GGCCAATGCCCTGGCTCACAAATACCACTGAGATCTTTTTCCCTCTGCCAAAAATTATGGGGACATCATG
AAGCCCCTTGAGCATCTGACTTCTGGCTAATAAAGGAAATTTATTTTCATTGCAATAGTGTGTTGGAATT
TTTTGTGTCTCTCACTCGGAAGGACATATGGGAGGGCAAATCATTTAAAACATCAGAATGAGTATTTGGT
TTAGAGTTTGGCAACATATGCCCATATGCTGGCTGCCATGAACAAAGGTTGGCTATAAAGAGGTCATCAG
TATATGAAACAGCCCCCTGCTGTCCATTCCTTATTCCATAGAAAAGCCTTGACTTGAGGTTAGATTTTTT
TTATATTTTGTTTTGTGTTATTTTTTTCTTTAACATCCCTAAAATTTTCCTTACATGTTTTACTAGCCAG
ATTTTTCCTCCTCTCCTGACTACTCCCAGTCATAGCTGTCCCTCTTCTCTTATGGAGATCCCGAGCGGTG
CGTTTTTATGCTTGTAGTATTGTATAATGTTTTTAAGATCCAAGCTTCTGACCTCTTCTCTTCCTCCCAC
AGGGCCTCGAGACAATTGCATCGATGGTACCAGTGAAAGTCTGCAATGAATTCGAGTTGGCGCGCCTGTC
ATTCTAAATCTCTCTTTCAGCCTAAAGCTTTTTCCCCGTATCCCCCCAGGTGTCTGCAGGCTCAAAGAGC
AGCGAGAAGCGTTCAGAGGAAAGCGATCCCGTGCCACCTTCCCCGTGCCCGGGCTGTCCCCGCACGCTGC
CGGCTCGGGGATGCGGGGGGAGCGCCGGACCGGAGCGGAGCCCCGGGCGGCTCGCTGCTGCCCCCTAGCG
GGGGAGGGACGTAATTACATCCCTGGGGGCTTTGGGAGGGGGCTGTCCCCGTGAGCTCCCAGGCGCGCCT
GTCATTCTAAATCTCTCTTTCAGCCTAAAGCTTTTTCCCCGTATCCCCCCAGGTGTCTGCAGGCTCAAAG
AGCAGCGAGAAGCGTTCAGAGGAAAGCGATCCCGTGCCACCTTCCCCGTGCCCGGGCTGTCCCCGCACGC
TGCCGGCTCGGGGATGCGGGGGGAGCGCCGGACCGGAGCGGAGCCCCGGGCGGCTCGCTGCTGCCCCCTA
GCGGGGGAGGGACGTAATTACATCCCTGGGGGCTTTGGGGGGGGGCTGTCCCCGTGAGCTCCCAGGCGCG
CCAACTCGGTACCGTATCGATGTCGACGTTAACGCTAGTGATATCAACTTTGTATAGAAAAGTTGGCTCC
GAATTCGCCCTTGACAGCAGAGATCCAGTTTGGTTAATTAATTGGCTCCGGTGCCCGTCAGTGGGCAGAG
CGCACATCGCCCACAGTCCCCGAGAAGTTGTGGGGAGGGGTCGGCAATTGAACCGGTGCCTAGAGAAGGT
GGCGCGGGGTAAACTGGGAAAGTGATGTCGTGTACTGGCTCCGCCTTTTTCCCGAGGGTGGGGGAGAACC
GTATATAAGTGCAGTAGTCGCCGTGAACGTTCTTTTTCGCAACGGGTTTGCCGCCAGAACACAGGTAAGT
GCCGTGTGTGGTTCCCGCGGGCCTGGCCTCTTTACGGGTTATGGCCCTTGCGTGCCTTGAATTACTTCCA
CCTGGCTGCAGTACGTGATTCTTGATCCCGAGCTTCGGGTTGGAAGTGGGTGGGAGAGTTCGAGGCCTTG
CGCTTAAGGAGCCCCTTCGCCTCGTGCTTGAGTTGAGGCCTGGCCTGGGCGCTGGGGCCGCCGCGTGCGA
ATCTGGTGGCACCTTCGCGCCTGTCTCGCTGCTTTCGATAAGTCTCTAGCCATTTAAAATTTTTGATGAC
CTGCTGCGACGCTTTTTTTCTGGCAAGATAGTCTTGTAAATGCGGGCCAAGATCTGCACACTGGTATTTC
GGTTTTTGGGGCCGCGGGCGGCGACGGGGCCCGTGCGTCCCAGCGCACATGTTCGGCGAGGCGGGGCCTG
CGAGCGCGGCCACCGAGAATCGGACGGGGGTAGTCTCAAGCTGGCCGGCCTGCTCTGGTGCCTGGCCTCG
CGCCGCCGTGTATCGCCCCGCCCTGGGCGGCAAGGCTGGCCCGGTCGGCACCAGTTGCGTGAGCGGAAAG
ATGGCCGCTTCCCGGCCCTGCTGCAGGGAGCTCAAAATGGAGGACGCGGCGCTCGGGAGAGCGGGCGGGT
GAGTCACCCACACAAAGGAAAAGGGCCTTTCCGTCCTCAGCCGTCGCTTCATGTGACTCCACGGAGTACC
GGGCGCCGTCCAGGCACCTCGATTAGTTCTCGAGCTTTTGGAGTACGTCGTCTTTAGGTTGGGGGGAGGG
GTTTTATGCGATGGAGTTTCCCCACACTGAGTGGGTGGAGACTGAAGTTAGGCCAGCTTGGCACTTGATG
TAATTCTCCTTGGAATTTGCCCTTTTTGAGTTTGGATCTTGGTTCATTCTCAAGCCTCAGACAGTGGTTC
AAAGTTTTTTTCTTCCATTTCAGGTGTCGTGAGAAGGGCGAATTCGACCCAAGTTTGTACAAAAAAGCAG
GCTCGCCACCATGGTGAGCAAGGGCGAGGAGCTGTTCACCGGGGTGGTGCCCATCCTGGTCGAGCTGGAC
GGCGACGTAAACGGCCACAAGTTCAGCGTGAGGGGCGAGGGCGAGGGCGATGCCACCAACGGCAAGCTGA
CCCTGAAGTTCATCTGCACCACCGGCAAGCTGCCCGTGCCCTGGCCCACCCTCGTGACCACCCTGAGCCA
CGGCGTGCAGTGCTTCGCCCGCTACCCCGACCACATGAAGCAGCACGACTTCTTCAAGTCCGCCATGCCC
GAAGGCTACGTCCAGGAGCGCACCATCTTCTTCAAGGACGACGGCACCTACAAGACCCGCGCCGAGGTGA
AGTTCGAGGGCGACACCCTAGTGAACCGCATCGAGCTGAAGGGCGTCGACTTCAAGGAGGACGGCAACAT
CCTGGGGCACAAGCTGGAGTACAACTTCAACAGCCACAACATCTATATCATGGCCGTCAAGCAGAAGAAC
GGCATCAAGGTGAACTTCAAGATCCGCCACAACGTGGAGGACGGCAGCGTGCAGCTCGCCGACCACTACC
AGCAGAACACCCCCATCGGCGACGGCCCCGTGCTGCTGCCCGACAGCCACTACCTGAGCACCCAGTCCGT
GCTGAGCAAAGACCCCAACGAGAAGCGCGATCACATGGTCCTGCTGGAGTTCCGCACCGCCGCCGGGATC
ACTCTCGGCATGGACGAGCTGTACAAGTAATACCACCCAGCTTTCTTGTACAAAGTGGTACGCGTGAATT
CACTCCTCAGGTGCAGGCTGCCTATCAGAAGGTGGTGGCTGGTGTGGCCAATGCCCTGGCTCACAAATAC
CACTGAGATCTTTTTCCCTCTGCCAAAAATTATGGGGACATCATGAAGCCCCTTGAGCATCTGACTTCTG
GCTAATAAAGGAAATTTATTTTCATTGCAATAGTGTGTTGGAATTTTTTGTGTCTCTCACTCGGAAGGAC
ATATGGGAGGGCAAATCATTTAAAACATCAGAATGAGTATTTGGTTTAGAGTTTGGCAACATATGCCCAT
ATGCTGGCTGCCATGAACAAAGGTTGGCTATAAAGAGGTCATCAGTATATGAAACAGCCCCCTGCTGTCC
ATTCCTTATTCCATAGAAAAGCCTTGACTTGAGGTTAGATTTTTTTTATATTTTGTTTTGTGTTATTTTT
TTCTTTAACATCCCTAAAATTTTCCTTACATGTTTTACTAGCCAGATTTTTCCTCCTCTCCTGACTACTC
CCAGTCATAGCTGTCCCTCTTCTCTTATGGAGATCCCTCGACCTGCAGCCCAAGCTTGGCGTAATCATGG
TCATAGCTGTTTCCTGTGTGAAATTGTTATCCGCTCACAATTCCACACAACATACGAGCCGGAAGCATAA
AGTGTAAAGCCTGGGGTGCCTAATGAGTGAGCTAACTCACATTAATTGCGTTGCGCTCACTGCCCGCTTT
CCAGTCGGGAAACCTGTCGTGCCAGCGGATCGACAGTACTAAGCTTGGTCTAATACCCAATCTCTCGTCT
TATCCAGATGTTTTATACGCCTCTGGCCCGTGTCTCAAAATCTCTGATGTTACATTGCACAAGATAAAAT
AATATCATCATGAACAATAAAACTGTCTGCTTACATAAACAGTAATACAAGGGGTGTTATGAGCCATATT
CAACGGGAAACGTCGAGGCCGCGATTAAATTCCAACATGGATGCTGATTTATATGGGTATAAATGGGCTC
GCGATAATGTCGGGCAATCAGGTGCGACAATCTATCGCTTGTATGGGAAGCCCGATGCGCCAGAGTTGTT
TCTGAAACATGGCAAAGGTAGCGTTGCCAATGATGTTACAGATGAGATGGTCAGACTAAACTGGCTGACG
GAATTTATGCCTCTTCCGACCATCAAGCATTTTATCCGTACTCCTGATGATGCATGGTTACTCACCACTG
CGATCCCCGGAAAAACAGCATTCCAGGTATTAGAAGAATATCCTGATTCAGGTGAAAATATTGTTGATGC
GCTGGCAGTGTTCCTGCGCCGGTTGCATTCGATTCCTGTTTGTAATTGTCCTTTTAACAGCGATCGCGTA
TTTCGTCTCGCTCAGGCGCAATCACGAATGAATAACGGTTTGGTTGATGCGAGTGATTTTGATGACGAGC
GTAATGGCTGGCCTGTTGAACAAGTCTGGAAAGAAATGCATAAACTTTTGCCATTCTCACCGGATTCAGT
CGTCACTCATGGTGATTTCTCACTTGATAACCTTATTTTTGACGAGGGGAAATTAATAGGTTGTATTGAT
GTTGGACGAGTCGGAATCGCAGACCGATACCAGGATCTTGCCATCCTATGGAACTGCCTCGGTGAGTTTT
CTCCTTCATTACAGAAACGGCTTTTTCAAAAATATGGTATTGATAATCCTGATATGAATAAATTGCAGTT
TCATTTGATGCTCGATGAGTTTTTCTAATCAGAATTGGTTAATTGGTTGTAACACTGGCAGAGCATTACG
CTGACTTGACGGGACGGCGCAAGCTCATGACCAAAATCCCTTAACGTGAGTTACGCGTCGTTCCACTGAG
CGTCAGAGGTATCACTAGTATTACAGAGGTAAGTTATAACAGTCGCCTAACCC
Features (pLannotate 1.2.2; 28 found; start..end, strand, type, name):
     87..675     -  rep_origin     ori: high-copy-number ColE1/pMB1/pBR322/pUC origin of replication
    846..1706    -  CDS            AmpR: β-lactamase; bla; confers resistance to ampicillin, carbenicillin, and related antibiotics
   1707..1778    -  promoter       AmpR promoter: bla
   1857..2456    +  CDS            PuroR: puromycin N-acetyltransferase; pac from Streptomyces alboniger; confers resistance to puromycin
   2461..2541    +  CDS            HBB (fragment): HBB_PONPY - Experimental evidence at transcript level: Swiss-Prot protein existence level 2. Involved in oxygen transport from the lung to the various peripheral tissues. From Pongo pygmaeus (Bornean orangutan).
   2612..2667    +  polyA_signal   β-globin poly(A) signal: rabbit β-globin polyadenylation signal (Gil and Proudfoot, 1987)
   3646..3666    +  protein_bind   attB4: mutant version of attB; core recombination site for the Gateway® BP reaction BP Clonase™
   3734..3945    +  promoter       EF-1α core promoter: core promoter for human elongation factor EF-1α
   3946..4884    +  intron         EF-1α intron A: intron upstream of the start codon of human EF-1α
   4911..4931    +  protein_bind   attB1: mutant version of attB; core recombination site for the Gateway® BP reaction BP Clonase™
   4951..5646    +  CDS            mKate2: mKate2 is a basic (constitutively fluorescent) red fluorescent protein published in 2009, derived from Entacmaea quadricolor. It is reported to be a rapidly-maturing monomer with moderate acid sensitivity.
   5666..5690    -  protein_bind   attB2: mutant version of attB; recombination site for the Gateway® BP reaction BP Clonase™
   5834..5908    +  CDS            HBB (fragment): HBB_PONPY - Experimental evidence at transcript level: Swiss-Prot protein existence level 2. Involved in oxygen transport from the lung to the various peripheral tissues. From Pongo pygmaeus (Bornean orangutan).
   5979..6034    +  polyA_signal   β-globin poly(A) signal: rabbit β-globin polyadenylation signal (Gil and Proudfoot, 1987)
   6418..6443    +  misc_feature   SA: splice acceptor site
   7115..7135    +  protein_bind   attB4: mutant version of attB; core recombination site for the Gateway® BP reaction BP Clonase™
   7203..7414    +  promoter       EF-1α core promoter: core promoter for human elongation factor EF-1α
   7415..8353    +  intron         EF-1α intron A: intron upstream of the start codon of human EF-1α
   8380..8400    +  protein_bind   attB1: mutant version of attB; core recombination site for the Gateway® BP reaction BP Clonase™
   8411..9127    +  CDS            EBFP2: EBFP2 is a basic (constitutively fluorescent) blue fluorescent protein published in 2007, derived from Aequorea victoria. It is reported to be a rapidly-maturing monomer with moderate acid sensitivity.
   9135..9159    -  protein_bind   attB2: mutant version of attB; recombination site for the Gateway® BP reaction BP Clonase™
   9163..9243    +  CDS            HBB (fragment): HBB_PONPY - Experimental evidence at transcript level: Swiss-Prot protein existence level 2. Involved in oxygen transport from the lung to the various peripheral tissues. From Pongo pygmaeus (Bornean orangutan).
   9314..9369    +  polyA_signal   β-globin poly(A) signal: rabbit β-globin polyadenylation signal (Gil and Proudfoot, 1987)
   9752..9774    -  protein_bind   lac operator (fragment): The lac repressor binds to the lac operator to inhibit transcription in E. coli. This inhibition can be relieved by adding lactose or isopropyl-β-D-thiogalactopyranoside (IPTG). lac repressor encoded by lacI
   9778..9808    -  promoter       lac promoter: promoter for the E. coli lac operon
   9823..9844    -  protein_bind   CAP binding site: CAP binding activates transcription in the presence of cAMP. E. coli catabolite activator protein
   9857..9896    -  CDS            lacI (fragment): lac repressor; lacI; The lac repressor binds to the lac operator to inhibit transcription in E. coli. This inhibition can be relieved by adding lactose or isopropyl-β-D-thiogalactopyranoside (IPTG).
  10069..10878   +  CDS            KanR: aminoglycoside phosphotransferase; aph(3')-Ia; confers resistance to kanamycin in bacteria or G418 (Geneticin®) in eukaryotes
