[The description below was written by a language model from this plasmid's Addgene catalogue record and pLannotate feature annotations shown in this document.]
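Description:
LSB-hsa-miR-548o-5p is a mammalian expression and synthetic-biology plasmid built on the Low Sensor Backbone (LSB). It acts as a two-colour fluorescent reporter of microRNA activity. The depositor's sequence record is about 11 kb. It is propagated in E. coli from a high-copy ColE1/pUC-type origin under dual ampicillin (β-lactamase) and kanamycin (aph(3')-Ia) selection. A lac promoter/operator remnant with a lacI fragment is also annotated in the bacterial portion.

The payload consists of two parallel transcription units of matching design. Each uses the human EF-1α core promoter with its intron A, a fluorescent protein coding sequence flanked by Gateway attB4/attB1/attB2 scars, and a rabbit β-globin 3' region with its polyadenylation signal. One unit expresses the red protein mKate2 and, according to the catalogue entry, carries the hsa-miR-548o-5p target in its 3' UTR. The feature table does not annotate this target site, though there is an unannotated stretch between attB2 and the β-globin sequence. The other unit expresses EBFP2 without the target and serves as an internal normaliser for plasmid dose and expression. When miR-548o-5p is active in the transfected cells, the mKate2 transcript is repressed, so the drop in mKate2 relative to EBFP2 fluorescence gives a measure of miRNA activity.

A puromycin N-acetyltransferase gene with its own β-globin poly(A) is also present for selection of mammalian cells, but no mammalian promoter for it is annotated. The depositor warns that the repeated poly(A) elements make the plasmid inherently unstable. The depositor also notes that the physical plasmid differs slightly from the deposited sequence, with short insertions flanking the puromycin coding region that do not impair selection.
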