Addgene plasmid #103640: LSB-hsa-miR-548o-5p
Purpose: Used to sense miRNA activity using fluorescence based tools. hsa-miR-548o-5p target in 3' UTR of of mKate. miRNA activity can be measured by the repression of mKate2 relative to EBFP2 fluorescent proteins . Plasmid is inherently unstable; please see Depositor Comments
Depositing lab: Ron Weiss. Depositing organization: Massachusetts Institute of Technology. Publication: A mixed antagonistic/synergistic miRNA repression model enables accurate predictions of multi-input miRNA sensor activity. Gam JJ, Babb J, Weiss R. Nat Commun. 2018 Jun 22;9(1):2430. doi: 10.1038/s41467-018-04575-0. PubMed 29934631.
Backbone
  Vector backbone: Low Sensor Backbone (LSB)
  Vector type: Mammalian Expression, Synthetic Biology
Growth in bacteria
  Bacterial resistance: Ampicillin and Kanamycin, 100 & 50 μg/mL
  Growth temperature: 30°C
  Growth strain: NEB Stable
  Copy number: High Copy
Gene/Insert
  Gene/Insert name: hsa-miR-548o-5p target
  Species: H. sapiens (human)
  Entrez Gene: MIR548O (a.k.a. MIRN548O)
  Promoter: EF-1a
  Cloning method: Gibson Cloning
Terms and licenses: Academic/Nonprofit Terms; Industry Terms: Not Available to Industry
Depositor comments: Please note that this plasmid is inherently unstable due to a repeating poly A element. We recommend performing a diagnostic digest on multiple colonies upon receipt. The depositors would like to note the presence of several discrepancies between the depositor sequence and physical plasmid sequence. In particular, the sequences upstream and downstream of the puromycin coding region have 10 bp insertions which do not affect the ability to perform puromycin selection. The sequences for those regions within the physical plasmids are as follows: Upstream of Puro: GAATTCGACCGCCTGTCTCAAGGTGCCACC; Downstream of Puro: GCTTTGAGACTACGCGTGAATTCACTCCTC. Please contact if you are interested in this plasmid prior to placing an order.
How to cite: LSB-hsa-miR-548o-5p was a gift from Ron Weiss (Addgene plasmid # 103640 ; http://n2t.net/addgene:103640 ; RRID:Addgene_103640)
