>Addgene plasmid #103640 | LSB-hsa-miR-548o-5p | depositor partial sequence | sequence record 196329 | hsa-miR-548o-5p target
GGCAAAAACCGCAATTACTTTT
